Addgene plasmid #142154: TFORF0178
Purpose: Lentiviral vector for overexpressing transcription factor ORFs with unique 24-bp barcodes. Barcodes facilitate identification of transcription factors in pooled screens.
Depositing lab: Feng Zhang. Depositing organization: Broad Institute. Publication: A transcription factor atlas of directed differentiation. Joung J, Ma S, Tay T, Geiger-Schuller KR, Kirchgatterer PC, Verdine VK, Guo B, Arias-Garcia MA, Allen WE, Singh A, Kuksenko O, Abudayyeh OO, Gootenberg JS, Fu Z, Macrae RK, Buenrostro JD, Regev A, Zhang F. Cell. 2023 Jan 5;186(1):209-229.e26. doi: 10.1016/j.cell.2022.11.026. PubMed 36608654.
Backbone
  Vector backbone: pLX_TRC317
  Backbone manufacturer: Broad Institute Genetic Perturbation Platform
  Backbone size w/o insert (bp): 8264
  Vector type: Mammalian Expression, Lentiviral
  Selectable markers: Puromycin
Growth in bacteria
  Bacterial resistance: Ampicillin, 100 μg/mL
  Growth temperature: 37°C
  Growth strain: NEB Stable
  Copy number: High Copy
Gene/Insert
  Gene/Insert name: HDGF
  Species: H. sapiens (human)
  Insert size (bp): 872
  Entrez Gene: HDGF (a.k.a. HMG1L2)
  Promoter: EF1a
  Cloning method: Unknown
  Sequencing primers: 5′ GGGTGGAGACTGAAGTTAGGCCAG; 3′ CACATAGCGTAAAAGGAGCAACATAG
Terms and licenses: Academic/Nonprofit Terms; Industry Terms: Not Available to Industry
Depositor comments: NM_001126050,ENST00000368206 . The transcription factor ORF portion of this plasmid was synthesized by Genewiz. Please test multiple small colonies in case of plasmid recombination. To make this collection available in a timely manner, a portion of this collection was not fully sequenced by Addgene. If an Addgene verified full plasmid sequence is not available, please contact us prior to placing an order to request the full sequence.
How to cite: TFORF0178 was a gift from Feng Zhang (Addgene plasmid # 142154 ; http://n2t.net/addgene:142154 ; RRID:Addgene_142154)
