[The description below was written by a language model from this plasmid's Addgene catalogue record and pLannotate feature annotations shown in this document.]
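Description:
TFORF0178 is a third-generation-style, self-inactivating lentiviral expression plasmid built on the pLX_TRC317 backbone and carrying the human HDGF open reading frame (also known as HMG1L2). It belongs to a barcoded transcription factor ORF collection. It is propagated in E. coli through a high-copy ColE1/pUC-type origin with ampicillin selection via β-lactamase. An f1 origin and remnants of a lac/lacZα cloning region, flanked by T7 and T3 promoters, sit in the bacterial portion. The depositor warns that the plasmid can recombine, as is common for LTR-containing vectors, which is consistent with its being grown in a recombination-tolerant strain.

The viral genome is transcribed in packaging cells from an RSV promoter fused to a truncated HIV-1 5' LTR. This is followed by the Ψ packaging signal with a partial gag sequence, the RRE for Rev-dependent nuclear export, and a cPPT/CTS that aids nuclear import of the provirus. An SV40 early promoter drives puromycin N-acetyltransferase, allowing selection of transduced mammalian cells. Downstream, the strong constitutive EF-1α promoter drives HDGF. The annotation matches this ORF to human HDGF as a fragment, with reference to isoform 3, and the depositor notes list specific RefSeq and Ensembl transcripts for the synthesized ORF. A WPRE follows the ORF to enhance transcript stability and expression, and the ΔU3 3' LTR inactivates LTR promoter activity after integration. An SV40 poly(A) signal lies beyond the LTR.

According to the record, each construct in the collection carries a unique 24-bp barcode, although this is not annotated in the feature table. The barcode lets the overexpressed factor be identified in pooled screens, such as directed-differentiation screens.
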