Features (pLannotate 1.2.2; 31 found; start..end, strand, type, name):
      5..231     +  promoter       RSV promoter: Rous sarcoma virus enhancer/promoter
    232..412     +  LTR            5' LTR (truncated): truncated 5' long terminal repeat (LTR) from HIV-1
    459..584     +  misc_feature   HIV-1 Ψ: packaging signal of human immunodeficiency virus type 1
    568..931     +  CDS            HIV-1 gag (fragment): gag protein from human immunodeficiency virus 1; gag
   1077..1310    +  misc_feature   RRE: The Rev response element (RRE) of HIV-1 allows for Rev-dependent mRNA export from the nucleus to the cytoplasm.
   1687..1713    +  CDS            Rev (fragment): human immunodeficiency virus 1 (HIV-1) Rev protein; rev; enhances nuclear export of unspliced and incompletely spliced viral mRNAs
   1720..1743    +  promoter       SV40 promoter (fragment): SV40 early promoter
   1744..1815    +  promoter       SV40 promoter (fragment): SV40 enhancer and early promoter
   1839..1974    +  rep_origin     SV40 ori: SV40 origin of replication
   2020..2616    +  CDS            PuroR (fragment): puromycin N-acetyltransferase; pac from Streptomyces; confers resistance to puromycin
   2665..2782    +  misc_feature   cPPT/CTS: central polypurine tract and central termination sequence of HIV-1
   2847..2913    +  CDS            small t antigen (fragment): SV40 (simian virus 40) small t antigen
   2920..4098    +  promoter       EF-1α promoter: strong constitutive promoter for human elongation factor EF-1α
   4241..4882    +  CDS            HDGF (fragment): HDGF_HUMAN - Also known as HMG1L2. Experimental evidence at protein level: Swiss-Prot protein existence level 1. [Isoform 3]: Has mitogenic activity for fibroblasts (PubMed:26845719). Heparin-binding protein (PubMed:26845719). From Homo sapiens (Human).
   4898..4951    +  promoter       U6 promoter (fragment): RNA polymerase III promoter for human U6 snRNA
   4993..5581    +  misc_feature   WPRE: woodchuck hepatitis virus posttranscriptional regulatory element
   5632..5651    +  misc_feature   cPPT/CTS (fragment): central polypurine tract and central termination sequence of HIV-1
   5653..5886    +  LTR            3' LTR (ΔU3): self-inactivating 3' long terminal repeat (LTR) from HIV-1
   5964..6085    +  polyA_signal   SV40 poly(A) signal: SV40 polyadenylation signal
   6125..6260    +  rep_origin     SV40 ori: SV40 origin of replication
   6281..6299    -  promoter       T7 promoter: promoter for bacteriophage T7 RNA polymerase
   6307..6462    +  CDS            lacZα (fragment): LacZα fragment of β-galactosidase; lacZ fragment
   6467..6895    +  rep_origin     f1 ori (sequence partly withheld): f1 bacteriophage origin of replication; arrow indicates direction of (+) strand synthesis
   6948..7052    +  promoter       AmpR promoter: bla
   7053..7913    +  CDS            AmpR: β-lactamase; bla; confers resistance to ampicillin, carbenicillin, and related antibiotics
   8084..8672    +  rep_origin     ori: high-copy-number ColE1/pMB1/pBR322/pUC origin of replication
   8855..8947    +  CDS            lacI (fragment): lac repressor; lacI; The lac repressor binds to the lac operator to inhibit transcription in E. coli. This inhibition can be relieved by adding lactose or isopropyl-β-D-thiogalactopyranoside (IPTG).
   8960..8981    +  protein_bind   CAP binding site: CAP binding activates transcription in the presence of cAMP. E. coli catabolite activator protein
   8996..9026    +  promoter       lac promoter: promoter for the E. coli lac operon
   9034..9050    +  protein_bind   lac operator: The lac repressor binds to the lac operator to inhibit transcription in E. coli. This inhibition can be relieved by adding lactose or isopropyl-β-D-thiogalactopyranoside (IPTG). lac repressor encoded by lacI
   9095..9113    +  promoter       T3 promoter: promoter for bacteriophage T3 RNA polymerase
>Addgene plasmid #142154 | TFORF0178 | addgene full sequence | sequence record 397687 | Addgene NGS Result
TTAATGTAGTCTTATGCAATACTCTTGTAGTCTTGCAACATGGTAACGATGAGTTAGCAACATGCCTTAC
AAGGAGAGAAAAAGCACCGTGCATGCCGATTGGTGGAAGTAAGGTGGTACGATCGTGCCTTATTAGGAAG
GCAACAGACGGGTCTGACATGGATTGGACGAACCACTGAATTGCCGCATTGCAGAGATATTGTATTTAAG
TGCCTAGCTCGATACATAAACGGGTCTCTCTGGTTAGACCAGATCTGAGCCTGGGAGCTCTCTGGCTAAC
TAGGGAACCCACTGCTTAAGCCTCAATAAAGCTTGCCTTGAGTGCTTCAAGTAGTGTGTGCCCGTCTGTT
GTGTGACTCTGGTAACTAGAGATCCCTCAGACCCTTTTAGTCAGTGTGGAAAATCTCTAGCAGTGGCGCC
CGAACAGGGACTTGAAAGCGAAAGGGAAACCAGAGGAGCTCTCTCGACGCAGGACTCGGCTTGCTGAAGC
GCGCACGGCAAGAGGCGAGGGGCGGCGACTGGTGAGTACGCCAAAAATTTTGACTAGCGGAGGCTAGAAG
GAGAGAGATGGGTGCGAGAGCGTCAGTATTAAGCGGGGGAGAATTAGATCGCGATGGGAAAAAATTCGGT
TAAGGCCAGGGGGAAAGAAAAAATATAAATTAAAACATATAGTATGGGCAAGCAGGGAGCTAGAACGATT
CGCAGTTAATCCTGGCCTGTTAGAAACATCAGAAGGCTGTAGACAAATACTGGGACAGCTACAACCATCC
CTTCAGACAGGATCAGAAGAACTTAGATCATTATATAATACAGTAGCAACCCTCTATTGTGTGCATCAAA
GGATAGAGATAAAAGACACCAAGGAAGCTTTAGACAAGATAGAGGAAGAGCAAAACAAAAGTAAGACCAC
CGCACAGCAAGCGGCCGCTGATCTTCAGACCTGGAGGAGGAGATATGAGGGACAATTGGAGAAGTGAATT
ATATAAATATAAAGTAGTAAAAATTGAACCATTAGGAGTAGCACCCACCAAGGCAAAGAGAAGAGTGGTG
CAGAGAGAAAAAAGAGCAGTGGGAATAGGAGCTTTGTTCCTTGGGTTCTTGGGAGCAGCAGGAAGCACTA
TGGGCGCAGCGTCAATGACGCTGACGGTACAGGCCAGACAATTATTGTCTGGTATAGTGCAGCAGCAGAA
CAATTTGCTGAGGGCTATTGAGGCGCAACAGCATCTGTTGCAACTCACAGTCTGGGGCATCAAGCAGCTC
CAGGCAAGAATCCTGGCTGTGGAAAGATACCTAAAGGATCAACAGCTCCTGGGGATTTGGGGTTGCTCTG
GAAAACTCATTTGCACCACTGCTGTGCCTTGGAATGCTAGTTGGAGTAATAAATCTCTGGAACAGATTTG
GAATCACACGACCTGGATGGAGTGGGACAGAGAAATTAACAATTACACAAGCTTAATACACTCCTTAATT
GAAGAATCGCAAAACCAGCAAGAAAAGAATGAACAAGAATTATTGGAATTAGATAAATGGGCAAGTTTGT
GGAATTGGTTTAACATAACAAATTGGCTGTGGTATATAAAATTATTCATAATGATAGTAGGAGGCTTGGT
AGGTTTAAGAATAGTTTTTGCTGTACTTTCTATAGTGAATAGAGTTAGGCAGGGATATTCACCATTATCG
TTTCAGACCCACCTCCCAACCCCGAGGGGACCCATGCATTGCATCTCAATTAGTCAGCAACCAGGTGTGG
AAAGTCCCCAGGCTCCCCAGCAGGCAGAAGTATGCAAAGCATGCGTCTCAATTAGTCAGCAACCATAGTC
CCGCCCCTAACTCCGCCCATCCCGCCCCTAACTCCGCCCAGTTCCGCCCATTCTCCGCCCCATGGCTGAC
TAATTTTTTTTATTTATGCAGAGGCCGAGGCCGCCTCGGCCTCTGAGCTATTCCAGAAGTAGTGAGGAGG
CTTTTTTGGAGGCCTAGGCTTTTGCAAAAAGCTTTCTAGAGGTACCACCGGAGCTTACCATGACCGAGTA
CAAGCCCACGGTGCGCCTCGCCACCCGCGACGACGTCCCCAGGGCCGTACGCACCCTCGCCGCCGCGTTC
GCCGACTACCCCGCCACGCGCCACACCGTCGATCCGGACCGCCACATCGAGCGGGTCACCGAGCTGCAAG
AACTCTTCCTCACGCGCGTCGGGCTCGACATCGGCAAGGTGTGGGTCGCGGACGACGGCGCCGCCGTGGC
GGTCTGGACCACGCCGGAGAGCGTCGAAGCGGGGGCGGTGTTCGCCGAGATCGGCCCGCGCATGGCCGAG
TTGAGCGGTTCCCGGCTGGCCGCGCAGCAACAGATGGAAGGCCTCCTGGCGCCGCACCGGCCCAAGGAGC
CCGCGTGGTTCCTGGCCACCGTCGGCGTCTCGCCCGACCACCAGGGCAAGGGTCTGGGCAGCGCCGTCGT
GCTCCCCGGAGTGGAGGCGGCCGAGCGCGCCGGGGTGCCCGCCTTCCTGGAGACCTCCGCGCCCCGCAAC
CTCCCCTTCTACGAGCGGCTCGGCTTCACCGTCACCGCCGACGTCGAGGTGCCCGAAGGACCGCGCACCT
GGTGCATGACCCGCAAGCCCGGTGCCAGTTAACGAATTCTAGATCTTGAGACAAATGGCAGTATTCATCC
ACAATTTTAAAAGAAAAGGGGGGATTGGGGGGTACAGTGCAGGGGAAAGAATAGTAGACATAATAGCAAC
AGACATACAAACTAAAGAATTACAAAAACAAATTACAAAAATTCAAAATTTTCGGGTTTATTACAGGGAC
AGCAGAGATCCACTTTGGCGCCGGCTCGAGGCCTGCAGGTGCAAAGATGGATAAAGTTTTAAACAGAGAG
GAATCTTTGCAGCTAATGGACCTTCTAGGTCTTGAAAGGAGTGGGAATTGGCTCCGGTGCCCGTCAGTGG
GCAGAGCGCACATCGCCCACAGTCCCCGAGAAGTTGGGGGGAGGGGTCGGCAATTGAACCGGTGCCTAGA
GAAGGTGGCGCGGGGTAAACTGGGAAAGTGATGTCGTGTACTGGCTCCGCCTTTTTCCCGAGGGTGGGGG
AGAACCGTATATAAGTGCAGTAGTCGCCGTGAACGTTCTTTTTCGCAACGGGTTTGCCGCCAGAACACAG
GTAAGTGCCGTGTGTGGTTCCCGCGGGCCTGGCCTCTTTACGGGTTATGGCCCTTGCGTGCCTTGAATTA
CTTCCACCTGGCTGCAGTACGTGATTCTTGATCCCGAGCTTCGGGTTGGAAGTGGGTGGGAGAGTTCGAG
GCCTTGCGCTTAAGGAGCCCCTTCGCCTCGTGCTTGAGTTGAGGCCTGGCCTGGGCGCTGGGGCCGCCGC
GTGCGAATCTGGTGGCACCTTCGCGCCTGTCTCGCTGCTTTCGATAAGTCTCTAGCCATTTAAAATTTTT
GATGACCTGCTGCGACGCTTTTTTTCTGGCAAGATAGTCTTGTAAATGCGGGCCAAGATCTGCACACTGG
TATTTCGGTTTTTGGGGCCGCGGGCGGCGACGGGGCCCGTGCGTCCCAGCGCACATGTTCGGCGAGGCGG
GGCCTGCGAGCGCGGCCACCGAGAATCGGACGGGGGTAGTCTCAAGCTGGCCGGCCTGCTCTGGTGCCTG
GCCTCGCGCCGCCGTGTATCGCCCCGCCCTGGGCGGCAAGGCTGGCCCGGTCGGCACCAGTTGCGTGAGC
GGAAAGATGGCCGCTTCCCGGCCCTGCTGCAGGGAGCTCAAAATGGAGGACGCGGCGCTCGGGAGAGCGG
GCGGGTGAGTCACCCACACAAAGGAAAAGGGCCTTTCCGTCCTCAGCCGTCGCTTCATGTGACTCCACGG
AGTACCGGGCGCCGTCCAGGCACCTCGATTAGTTCTCGAGCTTTTGGAGTACGTCGTCTTTAGGTTGGGG
GGAGGGGTTTTATGCGATGGAGTTTCCCCACACTGAGTGGGTGGAGACTGAAGTTAGGCCAGCTTGGCAC
TTGATGTAATTCTCCTTGGAATTTGCCCTTTTTGAGTTTGGATCTTGGTTCATTCTCAAGCCTCAGACAG
TGGTTCAAAGTTTTTTTCTTCCATTTCAGGTGTCGTGAGGCTAGCACCGCCACCATGCACCCGGAAGGTG
GCCAATTTGTGCCTCAACTCCTTGGCCATCTCCTGGCTACCAAACTCAAGCGTTTCCTCCTTAGCAAAGG
CGGACGTAGGGCTCAAATCCCCGACGTTTCCAGGGCCACCCCCCATACGATTGACGAGATGCCTGAGGCT
GCCGTGAAATCAACAGCCAACAAATACCAAGTCTTTTTTTTCGGGACCCACGAGACGGCATTCCTGGGCC
CCAAAGACCTCTTCCCTTACGAGGAATCCAAGGAGAAGTTTGGCAAGCCCAACAAGAGGAAAGGGTTCAG
CGAGGGGCTGTGGGAGATCGAGAACAACCCTACTGTCAAGGCTTCCGGCTATCAGTCCTCCCAGAAAAAG
AGCTGTGTGGAAGAGCCTGAACCAGAGCCCGAAGCTGCAGAGGGTGACGGTGATAAGAAGGGGAATGCAG
AGGGCAGCAGCGACGAGGAAGGGAAGCTGGTCATTGATGAGCCAGCCAAGGAGAAGAACGAGAAAGGAGC
GTTGAAGAGGAGAGCAGGGGACTTGCTGGAGGACTCTCCTAAACGTCCCAAGGAGGCAGAAAACCCTGAA
GGAGAGGAGAAGGAGGCAGCCACCTTGGAGGTTGAGAGGCCCCTTCCTATGGAGGTGGAAAAGAATAGCA
CCCCCTCTGAGCCCGGCTCTGGCCGGGGGCCTCCCCAAGAGGAAGAAGAGGAGGAGGATGAAGAGGAAGA
GGCTACCAAGGAAGATGCTGAGGCCCCAGGCATCAGAGATCATGAGAGCCTGTAGTAATGAACTAGTCCG
TAACTTGAAAGTATTTCGATTTCTTGGCTTTATATATCTTGTGGAAAGGACGATGGCTCTACGACTCGGC
AGACATTACGCGTTAAGTCGACAATCAACCTCTGGATTACAAAATTTGTGAAAGATTGACTGGTATTCTT
AACTATGTTGCTCCTTTTACGCTATGTGGATACGCTGCTTTAATGCCTTTGTATCATGCTATTGCTTCCC
GTATGGCTTTCATTTTCTCCTCCTTGTATAAATCCTGGTTGCTGTCTCTTTATGAGGAGTTGTGGCCCGT
TGTCAGGCAACGTGGCGTGGTGTGCACTGTGTTTGCTGACGCAACCCCCACTGGTTGGGGCATTGCCACC
ACCTGTCAGCTCCTTTCCGGGACTTTCGCTTTCCCCCTCCCTATTGCCACGGCGGAACTCATCGCCGCCT
GCCTTGCCCGCTGCTGGACAGGGGCTCGGCTGTTGGGCACTGACAATTCCGTGGTGTTGTCGGGGAAATC
ATCGTCCTTTCCTTGGCTGCTCGCCTGTGTTGCCACCTGGATTCTGCGCGGGACGTCCTTCTGCTACGTC
CCTTCGGCCCTCAATCCAGCGGACCTTCCTTCCCGCGGCCTGCTGCCGGCTCTGCGGCCTCTTCCGCGTC
TTCGCCTTCGCCCTCAGACGAGTCGGATCTCCCTTTGGGCCGCCTCCCCGCGTCGACTTTAAGACCAATG
ACTTACAAGGCAGCTGTAGATCTTAGCCACTTTTTAAAAGAAAAGGGGGGACTGGAAGGGCTAATTCACT
CCCAACGAAGACAAGATCTGCTTTTTGCTTGTACTGGGTCTCTCTGGTTAGACCAGATCTGAGCCTGGGA
GCTCTCTGGCTAACTAGGGAACCCACTGCTTAAGCCTCAATAAAGCTTGCCTTGAGTGCTTCAAGTAGTG
TGTGCCCGTCTGTTGTGTGACTCTGGTAACTAGAGATCCCTCAGACCCTTTTAGTCAGTGTGGAAAATCT
CTAGCAGTACGTATAGTAGTTCATGTCATCTTATTATTCAGTATTTATAACTTGCAAAGAAATGAATATC
AGAGAGTGAGAGGAACTTGTTTATTGCAGCTTATAATGGTTACAAATAAAGCAATAGCATCACAAATTTC
ACAAATAAAGCATTTTTTTCACTGCATTCTAGTTGTGGTTTGTCCAAACTCATCAATGTATCTTATCATG
TCTGGCTCTAGCTATCCCGCCCCTAACTCCGCCCATCCCGCCCCTAACTCCGCCCAGTTCCGCCCATTCT
CCGCCCCATGGCTGACTAATTTTTTTTATTTATGCAGAGGCCGAGGCCGCCTCGGCCTCTGAGCTATTCC
AGAAGTAGTGAGGAGGCTTTTTTGGAGGCCTAGGGACGTACCCAATTCGCCCTATAGTGAGTCGTATTAC
GCGCGCTCACTGGCCGTCGTTTTACAACGTCGTGACTGGGAAAACCCTGGCGTTACCCAACTTAATCGCC
TTGCAGCACATCCCCCTTTCGCCAGCTGGCGTAATAGCGAAGAGGCCCGCACCGATCGCCCTTCCCAACA
GTTGCGCAGCCTGAATGGCGAATGGG
[124 nt withheld, positions 6467-6590]
C
[91 nt withheld, positions 6592-6682]
A
[49 nt withheld, positions 6684-6732]
CCTTTGACGTTGGAGTCCACGTTCTTT
[37 nt withheld, positions 6760-6796]
ACCCTATCTCGGTCTATTCTTTTGATTTATAAGGGATTTTGCCGATTTCGGCCTATTGGTTAAAAAATGA
GCTGATTTAACAAAAATTTAACGCGAATTTTAACAAAATATTAACGCTTACAATTTAGGTGGCACTTTTC
GGGGAAATGTGCGCGGAACCCCTATTTGTTTATTTTTCTAAATACATTCAAATATGTATCCGCTCATGAG
ACAATAACCCTGATAAATGCTTCAATAATATTGAAAAAGGAAGAGTATGAGTATTCAACATTTCCGTGTC
GCCCTTATTCCCTTTTTTGCGGCATTTTGCCTTCCTGTTTTTGCTCACCCAGAAACGCTGGTGAAAGTAA
AAGATGCTGAAGATCAGTTGGGTGCACGAGTGGGTTACATCGAACTGGATCTCAACAGCGGTAAGATCCT
TGAGAGTTTTCGCCCCGAAGAACGTTTTCCAATGATGAGCACTTTTAAAGTTCTGCTATGTGGCGCGGTA
TTATCCCGTATTGACGCCGGGCAAGAGCAACTCGGTCGCCGCATACACTATTCTCAGAATGACTTGGTTG
AGTACTCACCAGTCACAGAAAAGCATCTTACGGATGGCATGACAGTAAGAGAATTATGCAGTGCTGCCAT
AACCATGAGTGATAACACTGCGGCCAACTTACTTCTGACAACGATCGGAGGACCGAAGGAGCTAACCGCT
TTTTTGCACAACATGGGGGATCATGTAACTCGCCTTGATCGTTGGGAACCGGAGCTGAATGAAGCCATAC
CAAACGACGAGCGTGACACCACGATGCCTGTAGCAATGGCAACAACGTTGCGCAAACTATTAACTGGCGA
ACTACTTACTCTAGCTTCCCGGCAACAATTAATAGACTGGATGGAGGCGGATAAAGTTGCAGGACCACTT
CTGCGCTCGGCCCTTCCGGCTGGCTGGTTTATTGCTGATAAATCTGGAGCCGGTGAGCGTGGGTCTCGCG
GTATCATTGCAGCACTGGGGCCAGATGGTAAGCCCTCCCGTATCGTAGTTATCTACACGACGGGGAGTCA
GGCAACTATGGATGAACGAAATAGACAGATCGCTGAGATAGGTGCCTCACTGATTAAGCATTGGTAACTG
TCAGACCAAGTTTACTCATATATACTTTAGATTGATTTAAAACTTCATTTTTAATTTAAAAGGATCTAGG
TGAAGATCCTTTTTGATAATCTCATGACCAAAATCCCTTAACGTGAGTTTTCGTTCCACTGAGCGTCAGA
CCCCGTAGAAAAGATCAAAGGATCTTCTTGAGATCCTTTTTTTCTGCGCGTAATCTGCTGCTTGCAAACA
AAAAAACCACCGCTACCAGCGGTGGTTTGTTTGCCGGATCAAGAGCTACCAACTCTTTTTCCGAAGGTAA
CTGGCTTCAGCAGAGCGCAGATACCAAATACTGTTCTTCTAGTGTAGCCGTAGTTAGGCCACCACTTCAA
GAACTCTGTAGCACCGCCTACATACCTCGCTCTGCTAATCCTGTTACCAGTGGCTGCTGCCAGTGGCGAT
AAGTCGTGTCTTACCGGGTTGGACTCAAGACGATAGTTACCGGATAAGGCGCAGCGGTCGGGCTGAACGG
GGGGTTCGTGCACACAGCCCAGCTTGGAGCGAACGACCTACACCGAACTGAGATACCTACAGCGTGAGCT
ATGAGAAAGCGCCACGCTTCCCGAAGGGAGAAAGGCGGACAGGTATCCGGTAAGCGGCAGGGTCGGAACA
GGAGAGCGCACGAGGGAGCTTCCAGGGGGAAACGCCTGGTATCTTTATAGTCCTGTCGGGTTTCGCCACC
TCTGACTTGAGCGTCGATTTTTGTGATGCTCGTCAGGGGGGCGGAGCCTATGGAAAAACGCCAGCAACGC
GGCCTTTTTACGGTTCCTGGCCTTTTGCTGGCCTTTTGCTCACATGTTCTTTCCTGCGTTATCCCCTGAT
TCTGTGGATAACCGTATTACCGCCTTTGAGTGAGCTGATACCGCTCGCCGCAGCCGAACGACCGAGCGCA
GCGAGTCAGTGAGCGAGGAAGCGGAAGAGCGCCCAATACGCAAACCGCCTCTCCCCGCGCGTTGGCCGAT
TCATTAATGCAGCTGGCACGACAGGTTTCCCGACTGGAAAGCGGGCAGTGAGCGCAACGCAATTAATGTG
AGTTAGCTCACTCATTAGGCACCCCAGGCTTTACACTTTATGCTTCCGGCTCGTATGTTGTGTGGAATTG
TGAGCGGATAACAATTTCACACAGGAAACAGCTATGACCATGATTACGCCAAGCGCGCAATTAACCCTCA
CTAAAGGGAACAAAAGCTGGAGCTGCAAGC
