>Addgene plasmid #142154 | TFORF0178 | depositor partial sequence | sequence record 278600 | Insert
ACCGCCACCATGCACCCGGAAGGTGGCCAATTTGTGCCTCAACTCCTTGGCCATCTCCTGGCTACCAAAC
TCAAGCGTTTCCTCCTTAGCAAAGGCGGACGTAGGGCTCAAATCCCCGACGTTTCCAGGGCCACCCCCCA
TACGATTGACGAGATGCCTGAGGCTGCCGTGAAATCAACAGCCAACAAATACCAAGTCTTTTTTTTCGGG
ACCCACGAGACGGCATTCCTGGGCCCCAAAGACCTCTTCCCTTACGAGGAATCCAAGGAGAAGTTTGGCA
AGCCCAACAAGAGGAAAGGGTTCAGCGAGGGGCTGTGGGAGATCGAGAACAACCCTACTGTCAAGGCTTC
CGGCTATCAGTCCTCCCAGAAAAAGAGCTGTGTGGAAGAGCCTGAACCAGAGCCCGAAGCTGCAGAGGGT
GACGGTGATAAGAAGGGGAATGCAGAGGGCAGCAGCGACGAGGAAGGGAAGCTGGTCATTGATGAGCCAG
CCAAGGAGAAGAACGAGAAAGGAGCGTTGAAGAGGAGAGCAGGGGACTTGCTGGAGGACTCTCCTAAACG
TCCCAAGGAGGCAGAAAACCCTGAAGGAGAGGAGAAGGAGGCAGCCACCTTGGAGGTTGAGAGGCCCCTT
CCTATGGAGGTGGAAAAGAATAGCACCCCCTCTGAGCCCGGCTCTGGCCGGGGGCCTCCCCAAGAGGAAG
AAGAGGAGGAGGATGAAGAGGAAGAGGCTACCAAGGAAGATGCTGAGGCCCCAGGCATCAGAGATCATGA
GAGCCTGTAGTAATGAACTAGTCCGTAACTTGAAAGTATTTCGATTTCTTGGCTTTATATATCTTGTGGA
AAGGACGATGGCTCTACGACTCGGCAGACATT
