>Addgene plasmid #142154 | TFORF0178 | depositor partial sequence | sequence record 278601 | Barcode
TGGCTCTACGACTCGGCAGACATT
